Addgene plasmid #1805: Phleo/Xpress
Depositing lab: Christian Tschudi. Depositing organization: Yale University. Publication: In vivo epitope tagging of Trypanosoma brucei genes using a one step PCR-based strategy. Shen S, Arhin GK, Ullu E, Tschudi C. Mol Biochem Parasitol 2001 Mar;113(1):171-3. 10.1016/S0166-6851(00)00383-2 PubMed 11254965.
Backbone
  Vector backbone: pBluescript II KS
  Backbone manufacturer: Stratagene
  Backbone size w/o insert (bp): 3000
  Vector type: Bacterial Expression
  Selectable markers: Phleomycin
Growth in bacteria
  Bacterial resistance: Ampicillin, 100 μg/mL
  Growth temperature: 37°C
  Growth strain: DH5alpha
  Copy number: High Copy
Gene/Insert
  Gene/Insert name: Phleo/Xpress
  Insert size (bp): 922
  Tag / fusion protein: Xpress (C terminal on insert)
  Cloning method: Restriction Enzyme; 5′ cloning site XbaI (not destroyed); 3′ cloning site XhoI (not destroyed)
  Sequencing primers: 5′ na
Terms and licenses: Academic/Nonprofit Terms; Industry Terms: Not Available to Industry
How to cite: Phleo/Xpress was a gift from Christian Tschudi (Addgene plasmid # 1805 ; http://n2t.net/addgene:1805 ; RRID:Addgene_1805)
