[The description below was written by a language model from this plasmid's Addgene catalogue record.]
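Description:
Phleo/Xpress is a small cloning plasmid built on the pBluescript II KS backbone (about 3 kb), carrying a 922 bp cassette inserted between XbaI and XhoI sites, both of which remain intact. It is maintained in E. coli as a high-copy plasmid under ampicillin selection. Although catalogued as a bacterial expression vector, the associated publication, which concerns one-step PCR-based in vivo epitope tagging of Trypanosoma brucei genes, indicates that it functions chiefly as a template plasmid rather than as a vehicle for producing protein in bacteria.

The insert combines a phleomycin resistance marker with the Xpress epitope, which the record lists as a C-terminal tag on the insert. Phleomycin resistance is listed as the selectable marker, presumably for selection in the parasite. In a PCR-based tagging strategy of this kind, the cassette is typically amplified with primers bearing short stretches of homology to a chosen chromosomal locus, and the linear product is introduced into cells so that homologous recombination places the epitope in frame with the endogenous gene while the drug marker allows recovery of integrants. The tagged protein, expressed from its native locus, can then be followed with anti-Xpress antibodies.

The record does not state which promoters, untranslated regions or RNA-processing signals drive expression of the resistance gene, nor the precise arrangement of the tag relative to the marker within the cassette. No feature table is provided, so these details cannot be confirmed from the available information.
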