>Addgene plasmid #1805 | Phleo/Xpress | depositor partial sequence | sequence record 362 | Author sequence
ATGGCCAAGTTGACCAGTGCCGTTCCGGTGCTCACCGCGCGCGACGTCGCCGGAGCGGTCGAGTTCTGGA
CCGACCGGCTCGGGTTCTCCCGGGACTTCGTGGAGGACGACTTCGCCGGTGTGGTCCGGGACGACGTGAC
CCTGTTCATCAGCGCGGTCCAGGACCAGGTGGTGCCGGACAACACCCTGGCCTGGGTGTGGGTGCNCGGC
CTGGACGAGCTGTACGCCGAGTGGTCGGAGGTCGTGTCCACGAACTTCCGGGACGCCTCCGGGCCGGCCA
TGACCGAGATCGGCGAGCAGCCGTGGGGGCGGGAGTTCGCCCTGCGCGACCCGGCCGGCAACTGCGTGCA
CTTCGTGGCCGAGGAGCAGGACTGAGCGGGACTCTGGGGTTCGAAATGACCGACCAAGCGACGCCCAACC
TGCCATCACGAGATTTCGATTCCACCGCCGCCTTCTATGAAAGGTTGGGCTTCGGAATCGTTTTCCGGGA
CGCCGGCTGGATGATCCTCCAGCGCGGGGATCTCATGCTGGAGTTCTTCGCCCACCCCAATTCGAGCTCG
GTACCCCTAGAAAGTGTGACAACGTCGCACCATGTGTAGGTTTTCATTTATGTTCTTTCTTTCTTTCTTT
TGTGAATTTGTTTTCTGTCTCAAATGTTTTTAATTCGCTTGGGACCTATGTTTTTCTTGTTTTTTTGCTC
ACCCTTTGTGTAGGAGGCACCCTGTCACGTCTGTGGTTGCGTGTATGCCTTCCTTCCCCTTATTCGCTTC
TTCCTGTCGTGTCACACCTCTTTCTCCCTCTCCCTTTCCGCCTTTTCTTTCAATCTTGTTTTCTCGACCA
GCCCTACTAGAGGAGAAAGAATAGTAACCCTTTCATCAAATAGTCCAAACGAATTATGGATCTGTACGAC
GATGACGATAAG
